Addgene plasmid #246111: pECFP-C1-PHF13 (150-300)
Purpose: Expression of human PHF13 (150-300) fused to ECFP in mammalian cells
Depositing lab: Sarah Kinkley. Depositing organization: Max Planck Institute for Molecular Genetics. Publication: Differential oligomerization regulates PHF13 chromatin affinity and function. Rossi F, Magalhaes AP, Buschow R, Schubert T, Glaser L, Fontana A, Mai J, Staege H, Grimme A, Will H, Schriener S, Hnisz D, Vingron M, Chiariello AM, Kinkley S. Nucleic Acids Res. 2025 Jun 20;53(12):gkaf572. doi: 10.1093/nar/gkaf572. PubMed 40598901.
Backbone
  Vector backbone: pECFP-C1
  Vector type: Mammalian Expression
Growth in bacteria
  Bacterial resistance: Kanamycin, 50 μg/mL
  Growth temperature: 37°C
  Growth strain: DH5alpha
  Copy number: High Copy
Gene/Insert
  Gene/Insert name: PHF13(150-300)
  Species: H. sapiens (human)
  Insert size (bp): 456
  Mutation: aa 151 - 300
  Entrez Gene: PHF13 (a.k.a. PHF5, SPOC1)
  Tag / fusion protein: ECFP (N terminal on insert)
  Cloning method: Restriction Enzyme; 5′ cloning site Unspecified (unknown if destroyed)
  Sequencing primers: 5′ CGCAAATGGGCGGTAGGCGTG; 3′ CCTCTACAAATGTGGTATGGCTG
Terms and licenses: Academic/Nonprofit Terms; Industry Terms: Not Available to Industry
How to cite: pECFP-C1-PHF13 (150-300) was a gift from Sarah Kinkley (Addgene plasmid # 246111 ; http://n2t.net/addgene:246111 ; RRID:Addgene_246111)
