[The description below was written by a language model from this plasmid's Addgene catalogue record and pLannotate feature annotations shown in this document.]
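Description:
pECFP-C1-PHF13 (150-300) is a mammalian expression plasmid built on the pECFP-C1 backbone that produces a C-terminal fragment of human PHF13 (also known as PHF5 or SPOC1) fused to enhanced cyan fluorescent protein. Transcription is driven by the human cytomegalovirus immediate early enhancer and promoter. The ECFP coding sequence comes first, followed by a remnant of the multiple cloning site and then the PHF13 fragment, so the fluorescent tag sits at the N terminus of the insert. An SV40 polyadenylation signal terminates the transcript, and the short "large T antigen" fragment annotated just upstream of it is probably part of the SV40-derived region carrying that signal rather than an expressed element. The catalogue name gives residues 150-300, whereas the mutation field lists amino acids 151-300. The insert is recorded as 456 bp and the annotated PHF13 match spans 450 nt, consistent with about 150 residues. The restriction sites used for cloning are not specified.

In bacteria, the 5,165 nt plasmid replicates from a high-copy ColE1/pUC-type origin and is selected with kanamycin. The Tn5 NeoR/KanR gene is preceded by both a bacterial (bla) promoter and the SV40 enhancer/early promoter and is followed by the HSV TK polyadenylation signal. The same marker can therefore confer G418 resistance for selecting stably transfected mammalian cells. An f1 origin is also present, which permits single-stranded DNA production. The small ble and bGH poly(A) fragments in the table appear to be minor backbone matches with no evident function.

PHF13 is a chromatin-modulating protein involved in mitotic chromosome condensation and separation. The associated study examined how oligomerization regulates its chromatin affinity, so this truncation is suited to live-cell or fixed-cell imaging of the localisation and behaviour of the C-terminal half of the protein.
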