Features (pLannotate 1.2.2; 15 found; start..end, strand, type, name):
     61..364     +  enhancer       CMV enhancer: human cytomegalovirus immediate early enhancer
    365..568     +  promoter       CMV promoter: human cytomegalovirus (CMV) immediate early promoter
    613..1329    +  CDS            ECFP: ECFP is a basic (constitutively fluorescent) cyan fluorescent protein published in 1996, derived from Aequorea victoria. It has low acid sensitivity.
   1330..1364    +  misc_feature   MCS (fragment): multiple cloning site
   1369..1818    +  CDS            PHF13 (fragment): PHF13_HUMAN - Experimental evidence at protein level: Swiss-Prot protein existence level 1. Modulates chromatin structure. Required for normal chromosome condensation during the early stages of mitosis. Required for normal chromosome separation during mitosis. From Homo sapiens (Human).
   1846..1930    +  CDS            large T antigen (fragment): large T antigen from SV40 (simian virus 40)
   1953..2074    +  polyA_signal   SV40 poly(A) signal: SV40 polyadenylation signal
   2108..2536    -  rep_origin     f1 ori (sequence partly withheld): f1 bacteriophage origin of replication; arrow indicates direction of (+) strand synthesis
   2563..2667    +  promoter       AmpR promoter: bla
   2669..3026    +  promoter       SV40 promoter: SV40 enhancer and early promoter
   3061..3855    +  CDS            NeoR/KanR: aminoglycoside phosphotransferase from Tn5; aph(3')-II (or nptII); confers resistance to neomycin, kanamycin, and G418 (Geneticin®)
   3876..4028    +  CDS            ble (fragment): BLE_KLEPN - Experimental evidence at protein level: Swiss-Prot protein existence level 1. Binding protein with a strong affinity to the bleomycin family of antibiotics. Binds to CL990; an antimitotic-antibiotic compound. From Klebsiella pneumoniae.
   4087..4134    +  polyA_signal   HSV TK poly(A) signal: herpes simplex virus thymidine kinase polyadenylation signal (Cole and Stacy, 1985)
   4225..4241    -  polyA_signal   bGH poly(A) signal (fragment): bovine growth hormone polyadenylation signal
   4463..5051    +  rep_origin     ori: high-copy-number ColE1/pMB1/pBR322/pUC origin of replication
>Addgene plasmid #246111 | pECFP-C1-PHF13 (150-300) | addgene full sequence | sequence record 492705 | Addgene NGS Result
TAGTTATTAATAGTAATCAATTACGGGGTCATTAGTTCATAGCCCATATATGGAGTTCCGCGTTACATAA
CTTACGGTAAATGGCCCGCCTGGCTGACCGCCCAACGACCCCCGCCCATTGACGTCAATAATGACGTATG
TTCCCATAGTAACGCCAATAGGGACTTTCCATTGACGTCAATGGGTGGAGTATTTACGGTAAACTGCCCA
CTTGGCAGTACATCAAGTGTATCATATGCCAAGTACGCCCCCTATTGACGTCAATGACGGTAAATGGCCC
GCCTGGCATTATGCCCAGTACATGACCTTATGGGACTTTCCTACTTGGCAGTACATCTACGTATTAGTCA
TCGCTATTACCATGGTGATGCGGTTTTGGCAGTACATCAATGGGCGTGGATAGCGGTTTGACTCACGGGG
ATTTCCAAGTCTCCACCCCATTGACGTCAATGGGAGTTTGTTTTGGCACCAAAATCAACGGGACTTTCCA
AAATGTCGTAACAACTCCGCCCCATTGACGCAAATGGGCGGTAGGCGTGTACGGTGGGAGGTCTATATAA
GCAGAGCTGGTTTAGTGAACCGTCAGATCCGCTAGCGCTACCGGTCGCCACCATGGTGAGCAAGGGCGAG
GAGCTGTTCACCGGGGTGGTGCCCATCCTGGTCGAGCTGGACGGCGACGTAAACGGCCACAAGTTCAGCG
TGTCCGGCGAGGGCGAGGGCGATGCCACCTACGGCAAGCTGACCCTGAAGTTCATCTGCACCACCGGCAA
GCTGCCCGTGCCCTGGCCCACCCTCGTGACCACCCTGACCTGGGGCGTGCAGTGCTTCAGCCGCTACCCC
GACCACATGAAGCAGCACGACTTCTTCAAGTCCGCCATGCCCGAAGGCTACGTCCAGGAGCGCACCATCT
TCTTCAAGGACGACGGCAACTACAAGACCCGCGCCGAGGTGAAGTTCGAGGGCGACACCCTGGTGAACCG
CATCGAGCTGAAGGGCATCGACTTCAAGGAGGACGGCAACATCCTGGGGCACAAGCTGGAGTACAACTAC
ATCAGCCACAACGTCTATATCACCGCCGACAAGCAGAAGAACGGCATCAAGGCCAACTTCAAGATCCGCC
ACAACATCGAGGACGGCAGCGTGCAGCTCGCCGACCACTACCAGCAGAACACCCCCATCGGCGACGGCCC
CGTGCTGCTGCCCGACAACCACTACCTGAGCACCCAGTCCGCCCTGAGCAAAGACCCCAACGAGAAGCGC
GATCACATGGTCCTGCTGGAGTTCGTGACCGCCGCCGGGATCACTCTCGGCATGGACGAGCTGTACAAGT
CCGGACTCAGATCTCGAGCTCAAGCTTCGAATTCGATGACCCCCACGAGTCCCACCTTGCAGGATATCCC
CCAGGCTCCCAGCGACCCCTGCTCGGGCTGGGACTCCGATACTCCCTCGAGTGGATCTTGTGCCACTGTG
TCACCTGATCAGGTCAAAGAAATAAAAACTGAAGGCAAACGGACTATCGTCCGGCAGGGAAAGCAGGTGG
TGTTCCGAGATGAGGACAGCACTGGCAATGATGAGGACATCATGGTGGACTCAGATGACGATTCCTGGGA
CCTCGTGACCTGCTTCTGCATGAAGCCATTTGCCGGCCGCCCCATGATCGAGTGTAATGAGTGCCACACC
TGGATTCACCTGTCCTGTGCGAAAATCCGGAAATCCAATGTTCCAGAAGTGTTTGTCTGCCAAAAGTGCC
GGGACTCCAAGTTTGACATCCGCCGTTCCAACCGCTCGCGGACGGGCTCCCGGAAGCTGTTCCTGGACTG
ACCGGATCCACCGGATCTAGATAACTGATCATAATCAGCCATACCACATTTGTAGAGGTTTTACTTGCTT
TAAAAAACCTCCCACACCTCCCCCTGAACCTGAAACATAAAATGAATGCAATTGTTGTTGTTAACTTGTT
TATTGCAGCTTATAATGGTTACAAATAAAGCAATAGCATCACAAATTTCACAAATAAAGCATTTTTTTCA
CTGCATTCTAGTTGTGGTTTGTCCAAACTCATCAATGTATCTTAAGGCGTAAATTGTAAGCGTTAATATT
TTGTTAAAATTCGCGTTAAATTTTTGTTAAATCAGCTCATTTTTTAACCAATAGGCCGAAATCGGCAAAA
TCCCTTATAAATCAAAAGAATAGACCGAGATAGGGT
[37 nt withheld, positions 2207-2243]
AAAGAACGTGGACTCCAACGTCAAAGG
[49 nt withheld, positions 2271-2319]
T
[91 nt withheld, positions 2321-2411]
G
[124 nt withheld, positions 2413-2536]
CAGGTGGCACTTTTCGGGGAAATGTGCGCGGAACCCCTATTTGTTTATTTTTCTAAATACATTCAAATAT
GTATCCGCTCATGAGACAATAACCCTGATAAATGCTTCAATAATATTGAAAAAGGAAGAGTCCTGAGGCG
GAAAGAACCAGCTGTGGAATGTGTGTCAGTTAGGGTGTGGAAAGTCCCCAGGCTCCCCAGCAGGCAGAAG
TATGCAAAGCATGCATCTCAATTAGTCAGCAACCAGGTGTGGAAAGTCCCCAGGCTCCCCAGCAGGCAGA
AGTATGCAAAGCATGCATCTCAATTAGTCAGCAACCATAGTCCCGCCCCTAACTCCGCCCATCCCGCCCC
TAACTCCGCCCAGTTCCGCCCATTCTCCGCCCCATGGCTGACTAATTTTTTTTATTTATGCAGAGGCCGA
GGCCGCCTCGGCCTCTGAGCTATTCCAGAAGTAGTGAGGAGGCTTTTTTGGAGGCCTAGGCTTTTGCAAA
GATCGATCAAGAGACAGGATGAGGATCGTTTCGCATGATTGAACAAGATGGATTGCACGCAGGTTCTCCG
GCCGCTTGGGTGGAGAGGCTATTCGGCTATGACTGGGCACAACAGACAATCGGCTGCTCTGATGCCGCCG
TGTTCCGGCTGTCAGCGCAGGGGCGCCCGGTTCTTTTTGTCAAGACCGACCTGTCCGGTGCCCTGAATGA
ACTGCAAGACGAGGCAGCGCGGCTATCGTGGCTGGCCACGACGGGCGTTCCTTGCGCAGCTGTGCTCGAC
GTTGTCACTGAAGCGGGAAGGGACTGGCTGCTATTGGGCGAAGTGCCGGGGCAGGATCTCCTGTCATCTC
ACCTTGCTCCTGCCGAGAAAGTATCCATCATGGCTGATGCAATGCGGCGGCTGCATACGCTTGATCCGGC
TACCTGCCCATTCGACCACCAAGCGAAACATCGCATCGAGCGAGCACGTACTCGGATGGAAGCCGGTCTT
GTCGATCAGGATGATCTGGACGAAGAGCATCAGGGGCTCGCGCCAGCCGAACTGTTCGCCAGGCTCAAGG
CGAGCATGCCCGACGGCGAGGATCTCGTCGTGACCCATGGCGATGCCTGCTTGCCGAATATCATGGTGGA
AAATGGCCGCTTTTCTGGATTCATCGACTGTGGCCGGCTGGGTGTGGCGGACCGCTATCAGGACATAGCG
TTGGCTACCCGTGATATTGCTGAAGAGCTTGGCGGCGAATGGGCTGACCGCTTCCTCGTGCTTTACGGTA
TCGCCGCTCCCGATTCGCAGCGCATCGCCTTCTATCGCCTTCTTGACGAGTTCTTCTGAGCGGGACTCTG
GGGTTCGAAATGACCGACCAAGCGACGCCCAACCTGCCATCACGAGATTTCGATTCCACCGCCGCCTTCT
ATGAAAGGTTGGGCTTCGGAATCGTTTTCCGGGACGCCGGCTGGATGATCCTCCAGCGCGGGGATCTCAT
GCTGGAGTTCTTCGCCCACCCTAGGGGGAGGCTAACTGAAACACGGAAGGAGACAATACCGGAAGGAACC
CGCGCTATGACGGCAATAAAAAGACAGAATAAAACGCACGGTGTTGGGTCGTTTGTTCATAAACGCGGGG
TTCGGTCCCAGGGCTGGCACTCTGTCGATACCCCACCGAGACCCCATTGGGGCCAATACGCCCGCGTTTC
TTCCTTTTCCCCACCCCACCCCCCAAGTTCGGGTGAAGGCCCAGGGCTCGCAGCCAACGTCGGGGCGGCA
GGCCCTGCCATAGCCTCAGGTTACTCATATATACTTTAGATTGATTTAAAACTTCATTTTTAATTTAAAA
GGATCTAGGTGAAGATCCTTTTTGATAATCTCATGACCAAAATCCCTTAACGTGAGTTTTCGTTCCACTG
AGCGTCAGACCCCGTAGAAAAGATCAAAGGATCTTCTTGAGATCCTTTTTTTCTGCGCGTAATCTGCTGC
TTGCAAACAAAAAAACCACCGCTACCAGCGGTGGTTTGTTTGCCGGATCAAGAGCTACCAACTCTTTTTC
CGAAGGTAACTGGCTTCAGCAGAGCGCAGATACCAAATACTGTTCTTCTAGTGTAGCCGTAGTTAGGCCA
CCACTTCAAGAACTCTGTATCACCGCCTACATACCTCGCTCTGCTAATCCTGTTACCAGTGGCTGCTGCC
AGTGGCGATAAGTCGTGTCTTACCGGGTTGGACTCAAGACGATAGTTACCGGATAAGGCGCAGCGGTCGG
GCTGAACGGGGGGTTCGTGCACACAGCCCAGCTTGGAGCGAACGACCTACACCGAACTGAGATACCTACA
GCGTGAGCTATGAGAAAGCGCCACGCTTCCCGAAGGGAGAAAGGCGGACAGGTATCCGGTAAGCGGCAGG
GTCGGAACAGGAGAGCGCACGAGGGAGCTTCCAGGGGGAAACGCCTGGTATCTTTATAGTCCTGTCGGGT
TTCGCCACCTCTGACTTGAGCGTCGATTTTTGTGATGCTCGTCAGGGGGGCGGAGCCTATGGAAAAACGC
CAGCAACGCGGCCTTTTTACGGTTCCTGGCCTTTTGCTGGCCTTTTGCTCACATGTTCTTTCCTGCGTTA
TCCCCTGATTCTGTGGATAACCGTATTACCGCCATGCAT
