>Addgene plasmid #246111 | pECFP-C1-PHF13 (150-300) | depositor partial sequence | sequence record 483969 | Insert FWD
TATAAGCAGAGCTGGTTTAGTGAACCGTCAGATCCGCTAGCGCTACCGGTCGCCACCATGGTGAGCAAGG
GCGAGGAGCTGTTCACCGGGGTGGTGCCCATCCTGGTCGAGCTGGACGGCGACGTAAACGGCCACAAGTT
CAGCGTGTCCGGCGAGGGCGAGGGCGATGCCACCTACGGCAAGCTGACCCTGAAGTTCATCTGCACCACC
GGCAAGCTGCCCGTGCCCTGGCCCACCCTCGTGACCACCCTGACCTGGGGCGTGCAGTGCTTCAGCCGCT
ACCCCGACCACATGAAGCAGCACGACTTCTTCAAGTCCGCCATGCCCGAAGGCTACGTCCAGGAGCGCAC
CATCTTCTTCAAGGACGACGGCAACTACAAGACCCGCGCCGAGGTGAAGTTCGAGGGCGACACCCTGGTG
AACCGCATCGAGCTGAAGGGCATCGACTTCAAGGAGGACGGCAACATCCTGGGGCACAAGCTGGAGTACA
ACTACATCAGCCACAACGTCTATATCACCGCCGACAAGCAGAAGAACGGCATCAAGGCCAACTTCAAGAT
CCGCCACAACATCGAGGACGGCAGCGTGCAGCTCGCCGACCACTACCAGCAGAACACCCCCATCGGCGAC
GGCCCCGTGCTGCTGCCCGACAACCACTACCTGAGCACCCAGTCCGCCCTGAGCAAAGACCCCAACGAGA
AGCGCGATCACATGGTCCTGCTGGAGTTCGTGACCGCCGCCGGGATCACTCTCGGCATGGACGAGCTGTA
CAAGTCCGGACTCAGATCTCGAGCTCAAGCTTCGAATTCGATGACCCCCACGAGTCCCACCTTGCAGGAT
ATCCCCCAGGCTCCCAGCGACCCCTGCTCGGGCTGGGACTCCGATACTCCCTCGAGTGGATCTTGTGCCA
CTGTGTCACCTGATCAGGTCAAAGAAATAAAAACTGAAGGCAAACGGACTATCGTCCGGCAGGGAAAGCA
GGTGGTGTTCCGAGATGAGGACAGCACTGGCAATGATGAGGACATCATGGTGGACTCAGATGACGATTCC
TGGGACCTCGTGACCTGCTTCTGCATGAAGCCATTTGCCGGCCGCCCCATGATCGAGTGTAATGAGTGCC
ACACCTGGATTCACCTGTCCTGTGCGAAAATCCGGAAATCCAATGTTCCAGAAGGGTTTGT
