>Addgene plasmid #246111 | pECFP-C1-PHF13 (150-300) | depositor partial sequence | sequence record 483970 | Insert RV
AGCTGGACGGCGACGTAAACGGCCACAAGTTCAGCGTTTCCGGCGAGGGCGAGGGCGATGCCACCTACGG
CAAGCTGACCCTGAAGTTCATCTGCACCACCGGCAAGCTGCCCGTGCCCTGGCCCACCCTCGTGACCACC
CTGACCTGGGGCGTGCAGTGCTTCAGCCGCTACCCCGACCACATGAAGCAGCACGACTTCTTCAAGTCCG
CCATGCCCGAAGGCTACGTCCAGGAGCGCACCATCTTCTTCAAGGACGACGGCAACTACAAGACCCGCGC
CGAGGTGAAGTTCGAGGGCGACACCCTGGTGAACCGCATCGAGCTGAAGGGCATCGACTTCAAGGAGGAC
GGCAACATCCTGGGGCACAAGCTGGAGTACAACTACATCAGCCACAACGTCTATATCACCGCCGACAAGC
AGAAGAACGGCATCAAGGCCAACTTCAAGATCCGCCACAACATCGAGGACGGCAGCGTGCAGCTCGCCGA
CCACTACCAGCAGAACACCCCCATCGGCGACGGCCCCGTGCTGCTGCCCGACAACCACTACCTGAGCACC
CAGTCCGCCCTGAGCAAAGACCCCAACGAGAAGCGCGATCACATGGTCCTGCTGGAGTTCGTGACCGCCG
CCGGGATCACTCTCGGCATGGACGAGCTGTACAAGTCCGGACTCAGATCTCGAGCTCAAGCTTCGAATTC
GATGACCCCCACGAGTCCCACCTTGCAGGATATCCCCCAGGCTCCCAGCGACCCCTGCTCGGGCTGGGAC
TCCGATACTCCCTCGAGTGGATCTTGTGCCACTGTGTCACCTGATCAGGTCAAAGAAATAAAAACTGAAG
GCAAACGGACTATCGTCCGGCAGGGAAAGCAGGTGGTGTTCCGAGATGAGGACAGCACTGGCAATGATGA
GGACATCATGGTGGACTCAGATGACGATTCCTGGGACCTCGTGACCTGCTTCTGCATGAAGCCATTTGCC
GGCCGCCCCATGATCGAGTGTAATGAGTGCCACACCTGGATTCACCTGTCCTGTGCGAAAATCCGGAAAT
CCAATGTTCCAGAAGTGTTTGTCTGCCAAAAGTGCCGGGACTCCAAGTTTGACATCCGCCGTTCCAACCG
CTCGCGGACGGGCTCCCGGAAGCTGTTCCTGGACTGACCGGATCCACCGGATCTTGAA
